Addgene plasmid #147387: pAc5.1B-EGFP-CeAIN2_254-400-DmGW182_635-1384-M2WA_R
Purpose: Insect Expression of CeAIN2_254-400-DmGW182_635-1384-M2WA
Depositing lab: Elisa Izaurralde. Depositing organization: Max Planck Institute for Developmental Biology. Publication: The interactions of GW182 proteins with PABP and deadenylases are required for both translational repression and degradation of miRNA targets. Huntzinger E, Kuzuoglu-Ozturk D, Braun JE, Eulalio A, Wohlbold L, Izaurralde E. Nucleic Acids Res. 2013 Jan;41(2):978-94. doi: 10.1093/nar/gks1078. Epub 2012 Nov 21. PubMed 23172285.
Backbone
  Vector backbone: Unknown
  Vector type: Insect Expression
Growth in bacteria
  Bacterial resistance: Ampicillin, 100 μg/mL
  Growth temperature: 37°C
  Growth strain: DH5alpha
  Copy number: Low Copy
Gene/Insert
  Gene/Insert name: CeAIN2_254-400-DmGW182_635-1384-M2WA (alt name: CeAIN2)
  Species: D. melanogaster (fly), C. elegans (nematode)
  Mutation: Deletion of 2 AA (SD) at position 378-379 compared to the sequence given by NCBI: AF000196.1
  Entrez Gene: gw (a.k.a. Dmel_CG31992, CG11484, CG31992, CG9905, Dmel\CG31992, GQ182, GW, GW182, Gw, Gw182, anon-EST:Posey205, dGW182, gw182)
  Cloning method: Unknown
Terms and licenses: Academic/Nonprofit Terms; Industry Terms: Not Available to Industry
Depositor comments: Plasmids from this collection were made available to the research community and donated after the lab closed. Please note that the sequence provided by the depositing laboratory may be theoretical/predicted or based on Sanger sequencing results. There may be discrepancies between sequencing results obtained by Addgene and the depositor sequence. If an Addgene verified sequence is not available, please contact before placing your order to request that our lab fully sequence the plasmid.
How to cite: pAc5.1B-EGFP-CeAIN2_254-400-DmGW182_635-1384-M2WA_R was a gift from Elisa Izaurralde (Addgene plasmid # 147387 ; http://n2t.net/addgene:147387 ; RRID:Addgene_147387)
