[The description below was written by a language model from this plasmid's Addgene catalogue record and pLannotate feature annotations shown in this document.]
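Description:
pAc5.1B-EGFP-CeAIN2_254-400-DmGW182_635-1384-M2WA_R is an 8,748 nt insect expression plasmid. The catalogue lists the backbone as unknown, but the name and annotated parts point to a pAc5.1-type vector. It is maintained in E. coli through a ColE1/pUC-family origin and selected with ampicillin via a β-lactamase gene under its own bla promoter. The origin is annotated as a high-copy type, whereas the catalogue describes the plasmid as low copy. Short remnants of a tetracycline resistance gene and of SV40 large T antigen are also annotated. These appear to be non-functional backbone leftovers, and no selectable marker for insect cells is recorded.

Expression is driven by the constitutive Drosophila melanogaster actin 5C (Ac5) promoter. It is followed by an EGFP coding sequence fused at the N-terminus of a chimeric insert that joins residues 254–400 of the C. elegans AIN-2 protein to residues 635–1384 of Drosophila GW182 (gawky). The feature table annotates only the GW182 fragment. The unannotated gap between EGFP and that fragment presumably holds the AIN-2 segment. According to the record, this segment lacks two residues (SD, positions 378–379) relative to the reference sequence. The "M2WA" label suggests tryptophan-to-alanine substitutions in a GW182 motif, but the record does not define it. A V5 epitope tag sequence lies downstream of the insert, although whether it is translated in frame is not stated, and an SV40 polyadenylation signal follows.

The stated purpose is expression of this chimera in insect cells. The associated study examined how GW182 interactions with PABP and deadenylases contribute to translational repression and degradation of miRNA targets. The sequence is depositor-supplied and may be theoretical.
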