Features (pLannotate 1.2.2; 10 found; start..end, strand, type, name):
     56..2568    +  promoter       Ac5 promoter: Drosophila melanogaster actin 5C promoter
   2588..3304    +  CDS            EGFP: EGFP is a basic (constitutively fluorescent) green fluorescent protein published in 1996, derived from Aequorea victoria. It is reported to be a rapidly-maturing weak dimer with moderate acid sensitivity.
   3728..6007    +  CDS            gw (fragment): GAWKY_DROME - Also known as GW182 From Drosophila melanogaster (Fruit fly).
   6033..6074    +  CDS            V5 tag: epitope tag from simian virus 5
   6174..6308    -  polyA_signal   SV40 poly(A) signal: SV40 polyadenylation signal
   6331..6415    -  CDS            large T antigen (fragment): large T antigen from SV40 (simian virus 40)
   6416..6886    +  CDS            TcR (fragment): tetracycline efflux protein; tet; confers resistance to tetracycline
   6930..7518    -  rep_origin     ori: high-copy-number ColE1/pMB1/pBR322/pUC origin of replication
   7689..8549    -  CDS            AmpR: β-lactamase; bla; confers resistance to ampicillin, carbenicillin, and related antibiotics
   8550..8654    -  promoter       AmpR promoter: bla
>Addgene plasmid #147387 | pAc5.1B-EGFP-CeAIN2_254-400-DmGW182_635-1384-M2WA_R | depositor full sequence | sequence record 289834 | Full Sequence
CTTCAAGGAATTAATTCTATATTCTAAAAACACAAATGATACTTCTAAAAAAAATCATGAATGGCATCAA
CTCTGAATCAAATCTTTGCAGATGCACCTACTTCTCATTTCCACTGTCACATCATTTTTCCAGATCTCGC
TGCCTGTTATGTGGCCCACAAACCAAGACACGTTTTATGGCCATTAAAGCTGGCTGATCGTCGCCAAACA
CCAAATACATATCAATATGTACATTCGAGAAAGAAGCGATCAAAGAAGCGTCTTCGGGCGAGTAGGAGAA
TGCGGAGGAGAAGGAGAACGAGCTGATCTAGTATCTCTCCACAATCCAATGCCAACTGACCAACTGGCCA
TATTCGGAGCAATTTGAAGCCAATTTCCATCGCCTGGCGATCGCTCCATTCTTGGCTATATGTTTTTCAC
CGTTCCCGGGGCCATTTTCAAAGACTCGTCGGTAAGATAAGATTGTGTCACTCGCTGTCTCTCTTCATTT
GTCGAAGAATGCTGAGGAATTTCGCGATGACGTCGGCGAGTATTTTGAAGAATGAGAATAATTTGTATTT
ATACGAAAATCAGTTAGTGGAATTTTCTACAAAAACATGTTATCTATAGATAATTTTGTTGCAAAATATG
TTGACTATGACAAAGATTGTATGTATATACCTTTAATGTATTCTCATTTTCTTATGTATTTATAATGGCA
ATGATGATACTGATGATATTTTAAGATGATGCCAGACCACAGGCTGATTTCTGCGTCTTTTGCCGAACGC
AGTGCATGTGCGGTTGTTGTTTTTTGGAATAGTTTCAATTTTCGGACTGTCCGCTTTGATTTCAGTTTCT
TGGCTTATTCAAAAAGCAAAGTAAAGCCAAAAAAGCGAGATGGCAATACCAAATGCGGCAAAACGGTAGT
GGAAGGAAAGGGGTGCGGGGCAGCGGAAGGAAGGGTGGGGCGGGGCGTGGCGGGGTCTGTGGCTGGGCGC
GACGTCACCGACGTTGGAGCCACTCCTTTGACCATGTGTGCGTGTGTGTATTATTCGTGTCTCGCCACTC
GCCGGTTGTTTTTTTCTTTTTATCTCGCTCTCTCTAGCGCCATCTCGTACGCATGCTCAACGCACCGCAT
GTTGCCGTGTCCTTTATGCGTCATTTTGGCTCGAAATAGGCAATTATTTAAACAAAGATTAGTCAACGAA
AACGCTAAAATAAATAAGTCTACAATATGGTTACTTATTGCCATGTGTGTGCAGCCAACGATAGCAACAA
AAGCAACAACACAGTGGCTTTCCCTCTTTCACTTTTTGTTTGCAAGCGCGTGCGAGCAAGACGGCACGAC
CGGCAAACGCAATTACGCTGACAAAGAGCAGACGAAGTTTTGGCCGAAAAACATCAAGGCGCCTGATACG
AATGCATTTGCAATAACAATTGCGATATTTAATATTGTTTATGAAGCTGTTTGACTTCAAAACACACAAA
AAAAAAAATAAAACAAATTATTTGAAAGAGAATTAGGAATCGGACAGCTTATCGTTACGGGCTAACAGCA
CACCGAGACGAAATAGCTTACCTGACGTCACAGCCTCTGGAAGAACTGCCGCCAAGCAGAGAGAGAGAGA
AAAAGAGGGAGAGCAGCTTAGACCGCATGTGCTTGTGTGTGAGGCGTCTCTCTCTTCGTCTCCTGTTTGC
GCAAACGCATAGACTGCACTGAGAAAATCGATTACCTATTTTTTATGAATGAATATTTGCACTATTACTA
TTCAAAACTATTAAGATAGCAATCACATTCAATAGCCAAATACTATACCACCTGAGCGATGCAACGAAAT
GATCAATTTGAGCAAAAATGCTGCATATTTAGGACGGCATCATTATAGAAATGCTTCTTGCTGTGTACTT
TTCTCTCGTCTGGCAGCTGTTTCGCCGTTATTGTTAAAACCGGCTTAAGTTAGGTGTGTTTTCTACGACT
AGTGATGCCCCTACTAGAAGATGTGTGTTGCACAAATGTCCCTGAATAACCAATTTGAAGTGCAGATAGC
AGTAAACGTAAGCTAATATGAATATTATTTAACTGTAATGTTTTAATATCGCTGGACATTACTAATAAAC
CCACTATAAACACATGTACATATGTATGTTTTGGCATACAATGAGTAGTTGGGGAAAAAATGTGTAAAAG
CACCGTGACCATCACAGCATAAAGATAACCAGCTGAAGTATCGAATATGAGTAACCCCCAAATTGAATCA
CATGCCGCAACTGATAGGACCCATGGAAGTACACTCTTCATGGCGATATACAAGACACACACAAGCACGA
ACACCCAGTTGCGGAGGAAATTCTCCGTAAATGAAAACCCAATCGGCGAACAATTCATACCCATATATGG
TAAAAGTTTTGAACGCGACTTGAGAGCGGAGAGCATTGCGGCTGATAAGGTTTTAGCGCTAAGCGGGCTT
TATAAAACGGGCTGCGGGACCAGTTTTCATATCACTACCGTTTGAGTTCTTGTGCTGTGTGGATACTCCT
CCCGACACAAAGCCGCTCCATCAGCCAGCAGTCGTCTAATCCAGAGACCCCGGATCGGGGTACCAACATG
GTGAGCAAGGGCGAGGAGCTGTTCACCGGGGTGGTGCCCATCCTGGTCGAGCTGGACGGCGACGTAAACG
GCCACAAGTTCAGCGTGTCCGGCGAGGGCGAGGGCGATGCCACCTACGGCAAGCTGACCCTGAAGTTCAT
CTGCACCACCGGCAAGCTGCCCGTGCCCTGGCCCACCCTCGTGACCACCCTGACCTACGGCGTGCAGTGC
TTCAGCCGCTACCCCGACCACATGAAGCAGCACGACTTCTTCAAGTCCGCCATGCCCGAAGGCTACGTCC
AGGAGCGCACCATCTTCTTCAAGGACGACGGCAACTACAAGACCCGCGCCGAGGTGAAGTTCGAGGGCGA
CACCCTGGTGAACCGCATCGAGCTGAAGGGCATCGACTTCAAGGAGGACGGCAACATCCTGGGGCACAAG
CTGGAGTACAACTACAACAGCCACAACGTCTATATCATGGCCGACAAGCAGAAGAACGGCATCAAGGTGA
ACTTCAAGATCCGCCACAACATCGAGGACGGCAGCGTGCAGCTCGCCGACCACTACCAGCAGAACACCCC
CATCGGCGACGGCCCCGTGCTGCTGCCCGACAACCACTACCTGAGCACCCAGTCCGCCCTGAGCAAAGAC
CCCAACGAGAAGCGCGATCACATGGTCCTGCTGGAGTTCGTGACCGCCGCCGGGATCACTCTCGGCATGG
ACGAGCTGTACAAGCCAAGCTTAATGGATGATTATTCAATGTGGACTGATGAGAATGATGAAGACGCGAA
AAAGAAAAAATCGTTGAGAGATAAGGGATTGAGTGGATGGGGTGATGCTGATGTATCAAACAGTAAACCA
ATTCGCCGTTGGATTGTGCCAGAAGGCCAAGAAGAAGACTTTGAAACGGCAATGGAACGATGTCCAAGTC
ATTTGAAAAAGAAAGCATTGAATGAAGAAGCTCTTCGTCGACGTTTAACATCTGAAAATCCACAAATAGT
GGCACAAGCTCAACAACAAGCCGAAGAAGAGGCGAATGCTATGATGAGGATTGGACGAAGACCCATTGTT
CCCAGTGGATGGGGTGATATTCCATCTGAAATTAGTACTGACAAGTCAGAATTCGATCAAAGCTCGTCAC
GTGGTTGGGATGAAGGAAGTATAAGCGGTGGTGGAAGTTGCGGCCGCCATAATAACCTTATGAATAACAT
GGGAGGTACCGCTGTTACTGGAGGTAACAACAATACAAACATGACAGCTTTACAGGTGCAAAAGTATTTA
AATCAAGGGCAACATGGTGTCGCTGTTGGACCGCAAGCCGTTGGTAATTCTTCAGCAGTATCTGTCGGAT
TTGGTCAGAACACGTCTAACGCAGCAGTGGCAGGAGCAGCCTCTGCAAATATAGCAGCAAATACAAACAA
CCAACCGTCTGGTCAGCAAATTCGCATGCTAGGCCAGCAAATTCAGTTGGCCATTCATAGTGGTTTCATA
TCTAGTCAGATATTGACTCAACCGCTAACTCAAACAACCCTTAACCTTTTAAACCAACTTCTTAGCAATA
TTAAGCATCTCCAGGCTGCACAGCAATCCCTTACCCGCGGGGGAAATGTCAATCCAATGGCAGTGAATGT
GGCTATATCTAAATACAAGCAGCAAATCCAGAATTTACAGAACCAGATAAGTGCACAACAGGCTGTGTAT
GTAAAACAGCAAAATATGCAACCAACTTCACAACAACAACAGCCCCAACAACAGCAACTTCCTTCTGTTC
ATCTAAGTAACTCAGGCAACGACTATTTAAGAGGTCACGATGCAATAAATAATTTGCAAAGCAACTTTTC
TGAGCTCAATATTAATAAGCCAAGTGGATATCAAGGAGCGTCCAATCAACAATCCCGATTAAATCAGTGG
AAGCTTCCAGTATTAGATAAGGAGATCAACTCTGACAGTACGGAATTTTCTCGTGCCCCAGGTGCAACGA
AACAAAATTTGACGGCCAACACAAGCAACATAAACTCTTTGGGTCTTCAAAACGATAGTACATGGTCAAC
TGGACGCAGTATTGGTGACGGTTGGCCTGATCCCTCATCTGATAACGAGAATAAAGACTGGTCTGTTGCT
CAGCCAACTTCAGCAGCAACTGCTTACACTGATCTGGTCCAAGAGTTTGAGCCAGGCAAGCCATGGAAGG
GTTCACAGATCAAAAGCATAGAAGATGATCCCAGCATTACACCAGGAAGCGTTGCTAGATCTCCATTGTC
TATTAATTCGACGCCAAAAGATGCTGACATATTTGCCAATACCGGTAAAAATTCACCGACTGATTTACCG
CCACTAAGTTTATCGTCGTCTACAGCAAGTTTTAATCCAAACCAAAATTATCCGAGTCACAGTGCATCTG
ACAATAGTCAACAATGTACCGCCACTTCGGAGCTTGCAACAAGCCCGCTAAATAAATCATCGTCTCGAGG
TCCCCCGCCAGGATTGACTGCCAATTCAAATAAATCTGCAAATAGTAATGCGTCAACGCCAACAACTATT
ACCGGAGGTGCGAATGGAGCATTACAGCCTCGAAGTGGCGGTGTTCAAACCACAAACACTAATGCGACAG
GTGGTAACACCACTGCGGGCTCCAGTTGGTTGCTTTTGAAAAATCTAACAGCACAGATTGATGGTCCTAC
TTTGCGTACACTGTGTATGCAGCATGGGCCCCTTGTCAGCTTTCACCCGTATTTGAACCAAGGAATTGCC
TTATGTAAATATACTACTCGTGAGGAGGCGAACAAGGCGCAAATGGCGTTAAACAACTGTGTCCTCGCCA
ACACCACAATATTTGCTGAATCTCCCAGCGAGAACGAGGTGCAAAGCATTATGCAGCACTTACCACAAAC
TCCTTCCTCTACAAGCTCTAGTGGAACTAGTGGTGGCAACGTCGGAGGCGTCGGCACTTCAGCCAATAAT
GCAAACAGTGGTTCTGCAGCTTGTCTGTCCGGAAACAATAGCGGCAACGGAAACGGCAGCGCGAGCGGCG
CCGGCAGCGGCAACAATGGCAACAGTAGCTGCAACAACAGTGCCGCCGGGGGGGGCAGCAGCAGCAACAA
CACGATTACCACTGTAGCAAATTCGAATCTTGTTGGTTCTAGTGGCTCTGTCTCAAATTCCTCTGGCGTT
ACTGCTAACTCTAGTACTGTTTCTGTAGTTAGTTGTACAGCGAGTGGGAATTCCATAAATGGGGCAGGTA
CTGCAAACAGTTCTGGTTCAAAGAGTAGTGCAAACAATTTAGCTAGCGGCCAGTCTAGCGCTTCTAACTT
AACTAATAGCACCAATTCAACATGGCGACAAACTAGCCAAAACCAAGCTCTTCAAAGTCAAAGCAGGCCA
TCAGGCAGAGAAGCTGACTTTGATTATATATCTCTCGTTTATTCCATTGTTGATGATTAATCTAGAGGGC
CCGCGGTTCGAAGGTAAGCCTATCCCTAACCCTCTCCTCGGTCTCGATTCTACGCGTACCGGTCATCATC
ACCATCACCATTGAGTTTAAACCCGCTGATCAGCCTCGACTGTGCCTTCTAAGGCCTGAGCTCGCTGATC
AGCCTCGATCGAGGATCCAGACATGATAAGATACATTGATGAGTTTGGACAAACCACAACTAGAATGCAG
TGAAAAAAATGCTTTATTTGTGAAATTTGTGATGCTATTGCTTTATTTGTAACCATTATAAGCTGCAATA
AACAAGTTAACAACAACAATTGCATTCATTTTATGTTTCAGGTTCAGGGGGAGGTGTGGGAGGTTTTTTA
AAGCAAGTAAAACCTCTACAAATGTGGTATGGCTGATTATGATCAGTCGACCGATGCCCTTGAGAGCCTT
CAACCCAGTCAGCTCCTTCCGGTGGGCGCGGGGCATGACTATCGTCGCCGCACTTATGACTGTCTTCTTT
ATCATGCAACTCGTAGGACAGGTGCCGGCAGCGCTCTGGGTCATTTTCGGCGAGGACCGCTTTCGCTGGA
GCGCGACGATGATCGGCCTGTCGCTTGCGGTATTCGGAATCTTGCACGCCCTCGCTCAAGCCTTCGTCAC
TGGTCCCGCCACCAAACGTTTCGGCGAGAAGCAGGCCATTATCGCCGGCATGGCGGCCGACGCGCTGGGC
TACGTCTTGCTGGCGTTCGCGACGCGAGGCTGGATGGCCTTCCCCATTATGATTCTTCTCGCTTCCGGCG
GCATCGGGATGCCCGCGTTGCAGGCCATGCTGTCCAGGCAGGTAGATGACGACCATCAGGGACAGCTTCA
AGGATCGCTCGCGGCTCTTACCAGCCAGCAAAAGGCCAGGAACCGTAAAAAGGCCGCGTTGCTGGCGTTT
TTCCATAGGCTCCGCCCCCCTGACGAGCATCACAAAAATCGACGCTCAAGTCAGAGGTGGCGAAACCCGA
CAGGACTATAAAGATACCAGGCGTTTCCCCCTGGAAGCTCCCTCGTGCGCTCTCCTGTTCCGACCCTGCC
GCTTACCGGATACCTGTCCGCCTTTCTCCCTTCGGGAAGCGTGGCGCTTTCTCAATGCTCACGCTGTAGG
TATCTCAGTTCGGTGTAGGTCGTTCGCTCCAAGCTGGGCTGTGTGCACGAACCCCCCGTTCAGCCCGACC
GCTGCGCCTTATCCGGTAACTATCGTCTTGAGTCCAACCCGGTAAGACACGACTTATCGCCACTGGCAGC
AGCCACTGGTAACAGGATTAGCAGAGCGAGGTATGTAGGCGGTGCTACAGAGTTCTTGAAGTGGTGGCCT
AACTACGGCTACACTAGAAGGACAGTATTTGGTATCTGCGCTCTGCTGAAGCCAGTTACCTTCGGAAAAA
GAGTTGGTAGCTCTTGATCCGGCAAACAAACCACCGCTGGTAGCGGTGGTTTTTTTGTTTGCAAGCAGCA
GATTACGCGCAGAAAAAAAGGATCTCAAGAAGATCCTTTGATCTTTTCTACGGGGTCTGACGCTCAGTGG
AACGAAAACTCACGTTAAGGGATTTTGGTCATGAGATTATCAAAAAGGATCTTCACCTAGATCCTTTTAA
ATTAAAAATGAAGTTTTAAATCAATCTAAAGTATATATGAGTAAACTTGGTCTGACAGTTACCAATGCTT
AATCAGTGAGGCACCTATCTCAGCGATCTGTCTATTTCGTTCATCCATAGTTGCCTGACTCCCCGTCGTG
TAGATAACTACGATACGGGAGGGCTTACCATCTGGCCCCAGTGCTGCAATGATACCGCGAGACCCACGCT
CACCGGCTCCAGATTTATCAGCAATAAACCAGCCAGCCGGAAGGGCCGAGCGCAGAAGTGGTCCTGCAAC
TTTATCCGCCTCCATCCAGTCTATTAATTGTTGCCGGGAAGCTAGAGTAAGTAGTTCGCCAGTTAATAGT
TTGCGCAACGTTGTTGCCATTGCTGCAGGCATCGTGGTGTCACGCTCGTCGTTTGGTATGGCTTCATTCA
GCTCCGGTTCCCAACGATCAAGGCGAGTTACATGATCCCCCATGTTGTGCAAAAAAGCGGTTAGCTCCTT
CGGTCCTCCGATCGTTGTCAGAAGTAAGTTGGCCGCAGTGTTATCACTCATGGTTATGGCAGCACTGCAT
AATTCTCTTACTGTCATGCCATCCGTAAGATGCTTTTCTGTGACTGGTGAGTACTCAACCAAGTCATTCT
GAGAATAGTGTATGCGGCGACCGAGTTGCTCTTGCCCGGCGTCAACACGGGATAATACCGCGCCACATAG
CAGAACTTTAAAAGTGCTCATCATTGGAAAACGTTCTTCGGGGCGAAAACTCTCAAGGATCTTACCGCTG
TTGAGATCCAGTTCGATGTAACCCACTCGTGCACCCAACTGATCTTCAGCATCTTTTACTTTCACCAGCG
TTTCTGGGTGAGCAAAAACAGGAAGGCAAAATGCCGCAAAAAAGGGAATAAGGGCGACACGGAAATGTTG
AATACTCATACTCTTCCTTTTTCAATATTATTGAAGCATTTATCAGGGTTATTGTCTCATGAGCGGATAC
ATATTTGAATGTATTTAGAAAAATAAACAAATAGGGGTTCCGCGCACATTTCCCCGAAAAGTGCCACCTG
ACGTCTAAGAAACCATTATTATCATGACATTAACCTATAAAAATAGGCGTATCACGAGGCCCTTTCGT
